>Addgene plasmid #8667 | pRB326 | addgene partial sequence | sequence record 17203 | 8667 with pBR322ori-F
NTGAGCGTCGATTTTTGTGATGCTCGTCAGGGGGGCGGAGCCTATGGAAAAACGCCAGCAACGCGGCCTT
TTTACGGTTCCTGGCCTTTTGCTGGCCTTTTGCTCACATGTTCTTTCCTGCGTTATCCCCTGATTCTGTG
GATAACCGTATTACCGCCTTTGAGTGAGCTGATACCGCTCGCCGCAGCCGAACGACCGAGCGCAGCGAGT
CAGTGAGCGAGGAAGCGGAAGAGCGCCTGATGCGGTATTTTCTCCTTACGCATCTGTGCGGTATTTCACA
CCGCATATGGTGCACTCTCAGTACAATCTGCTCTGATGCCGCATAGTTAAGCCAGTATACACTCCGCTAT
CGCTACGTGACTGGGTCATGGCTGCGCCCCGACACCCGCCAACACCCGCTGACGCGCCCTGACGGGCTTG
TCTGCTCCCGGCATCCGCTTACAGACAAGCTGTGACCGTCTCCGGGAGCTGCATGTGTCAGAGGTTTTCA
CCGTCATCACCGAAACGCGCGAGGCAACATTTTATGTTAGCTGGTGGACTGACGCCAGAAAATGTTGGTG
ATGCGCTTAGATTAAATGGCGTTATTGGTGTTGATGTAAGCGGAGGTGTGGAGACAAATGGTGTAAAAGA
CTCTAACAAAATAGCAAATTTCGTCAAAAATGCTAAGAAATAGGTTATTACTGANNNNNATTTATTTAAG
TATNNNNNNTGCACTTGCCTGCANNCCTTTTGAAAAG
