[The description below was written by a language model from this plasmid's Addgene catalogue record.]
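Description:
pRB326 is a low-copy yeast centromeric shuttle plasmid built on the YCp50 backbone and carrying the Saccharomyces cerevisiae TUB1 gene (YML085C), which encodes alpha-tubulin. As a YCp-type vector, it relies on a yeast centromere and an autonomously replicating sequence to be maintained stably at roughly one copy per cell and to segregate like a small chromosome. Selection in yeast is through the URA3 marker, which complements uracil auxotrophy in ura3 hosts. In E. coli the plasmid is propagated under ampicillin selection. The record does not state the bacterial copy number, and no feature table is provided, so individual backbone elements cannot be itemised beyond what is generally known of YCp50.

The insert is a genomic TUB1 fragment running from an SphI site about 1.1 kb upstream of the start codon to a BglII site about 0.5 kb beyond the stop codon. It was ligated in place of the small SphI-to-BamHI fragment of YCp50, and the BglII/BamHI junction uses compatible cohesive ends. No heterologous promoter or epitope tag is recorded. Given the extent of flanking sequence, TUB1 is presumably expressed from its own upstream and downstream regulatory regions, giving near-native gene dosage rather than overexpression.

The associated publication concerns essential and nonessential yeast alpha-tubulin genes whose protein products are functionally interchangeable. This suggests the plasmid was used for complementation and gene-dosage experiments, such as supplying TUB1 from a centromeric plasmid to test rescue of alpha-tubulin mutations or deletions. Because URA3 can also be counter-selected, plasmids of this kind are suited to plasmid-loss or shuffle approaches, although the record does not explicitly describe such use.
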