Addgene plasmid #8667: pRB326
Depositing lab: David Botstein. Depositing organization: Stanford University. Publication: Genetically essential and nonessential alpha-tubulin genes specify functionally interchangeable proteins. Schatz PJ, Solomon F, Botstein D. Mol Cell Biol 1986 Nov;6(11):3722-33. PubMed 3540600.
Backbone
  Vector backbone: YCp50
  Backbone manufacturer: Kuo et al, Mol Cell Biol. 1983 October; 3(10): 1730
  Vector type: Yeast Expression ; Centromeric
  Selectable markers: URA3
Growth in bacteria
  Bacterial resistance: Ampicillin, 100 μg/mL
  Growth temperature: 37°C
  Growth strain: Unknown
  Growth instructions: Don't know
  Copy number: Unknown
Gene/Insert
  Gene/Insert name: TUB1
  Species: S. cerevisiae (budding yeast)
  Entrez Gene: TUB1 (a.k.a. YML085C)
  Cloning method: Restriction Enzyme; 5′ cloning site See comment (unknown if destroyed); 3′ cloning site See comment (unknown if destroyed)
  Sequencing primers: 5′ N/A
Terms and licenses: Academic/Nonprofit Terms; Industry Terms: Not Available to Industry
Depositor comments: The TUB1 centromere plasmid was constructed by ligating a TUB1 fragment from the SphI site (1.1 kilobases before the start codon) to a BglII site (0.5 kb beyond the stop codon) in place of the small SphI-to-BamHI fragment of YCp50. For more information on YCp50, including map, search for YCp50 in Addgene's vector db.
How to cite: pRB326 was a gift from David Botstein (Addgene plasmid # 8667 ; http://n2t.net/addgene:8667 ; RRID:Addgene_8667)
